>Addgene plasmid #195891 | L0-I2 pPP2AA3-mutated GG0-GG1 | addgene full sequence | sequence record 386435 | Addgene NGS Result
ACATTTATATTCCCCAGAACATCAGGTTAATGGCGTTTTTGATGTCATTTTCGCGGTGGCTGAGATCAGC
CACTTCTTCCCCGATAACGGAGACCGGCACACTGGCCATATCGGTGGTCATCATGCGCCAGCTTTCATCC
CCGATATGCACCACCGGGTAAAGTTCACGGGAGACTTTATCTGACAGCAGACGTGCACTGGCCAGGGGGA
TCACCATCCGTCGCCCCGGCGTGTCAATAATATCACTCTGTACATCCACAAACAGACGATAACGGCTCTC
TCTTTTATAGGTGTAAACCTTAAACTGCCGTACGTATAGGCTGCGCAACTGTTGGGAAGGGCGATCGGTG
CGGGCCTCTTCGCTATTACGCCAGCTGGCGAAAGGGGGATGTGCTGCAAGGCGATTAAGTTGGGTAACGC
CAGGGTTTTCCCAGTCACGACGTTGTAAAACGACGGCCAGTGAATTGTAATACGACTCACTATAGGGCGA
ATTGGGCCCTCTAGATGCATGCTCGAGCGGCCGCCAGTGTGATGGATATCTGCAGAATTCAGGGGATCGG
AGGTCTCAAGGTCCGCGGTGCGGGTGCCAGGGCGTGCCCTTGAGTTCTCTCAGTTGGGGGCGTAGGGCTC
AACAACAAACTTTCCATTCACCCATTTATGGATACACAGTCTAGCTCAACAGAGCTTTTAACCCAAATTG
GTACAATAGAATACAACTTTAGATCATAATTCTCAAAAGAAAGAGATTCCTTAGCTATTCTATCTGCCAC
TCCATTTCCTTCTCGGCTTGTATGCACAAGCATAAAATCCTCAAACTTGCTAAGTAGATACTTTATGTCT
TGGATAATTGGATTGAGACTTGACAAGCATAACTTTCATGTAACCAAAGACACAAGTTGCTGAGAATCCA
CCTCAAAAATGATCTTCCTATAATTGAATCGGGATAATGACAGCACAGCCCATCTAAGAGCCTCCACTTC
TACTTCCAGCACGCTTCTTACTTTTACCACAGCTCTTGCACCTAACCATAACACCTTCCCTGTATGATCG
CGAAGCACCCACCCTAAGCCACATTTTAATCCTTCTGTTGGCCATGCCCCATCAAAGTTGCACTTAACCC
AAGATTGTGGTGGAGCTTCCCATGTTTCTCGTCTGTCCCGACGGTGTTGTGGTTGGTGCTTTCCTTACAT
TCTGAGCCTCTTTCCTTCTAATCCACTCATCTGCATCTTCTTGTGTCCTTACTAATACCTCATTGGTTCC
AAATTCCCTCCCTTTAAGCACCAGCTCGTTTCTGTTCTTCCACAGCCTCCCAAGTATCCAAGGGACTAAA
GCCTCCACATTCTTCAGATCAGGATATTCTTGTTTAAGATGTTGAACTCTATGGAGGTTTGTATGAACTG
ATGATCTAGGACCGGATAAGTTCCCTTCTTCATAGCGAACTTATTCAAAGAATGTTTTGTGTATCATTCT
TGTTACATTGTTATTAATGAAAAAATATTATTGGTCATTGGACTGAACACGAGTGTTAAATATGGACCAG
GCCCCAAATAAGATCCATTGATATATGAATTAAATAACAAGAATAAATCGAGTCACCAAACCACTTGCCT
TTTTTAACGAGACTTGTTCACCAACTTGATACAAAAGTCATTATCCTATGCAAATCAATAATCATACAAA
AATATCCAATAACACTAAAAAATTAAAAGAAATGGATAATTTCACAATATGTTATACGATAAAGAAGTTA
CTTTTCCAAGAAATTCACTGATTTTATAAGCCCACTTGCATTAGATAAATGGCAAAAAAAAACAAAAAGG
AAAAGAAATAAAGCACGAAGAATTCTAGAAAATACGAAATACGCTTCAATGCAGTGGGACCCACGGTTCA
ATTATTGCCAATTTTCAGCTCCACCGTATATTTAAAAAATAAAACGATAATGCTAAAAAAATATAAATCG
TAACGATCGTTAAATCTCAACGGCTGGATCTTATGACGACCGTTAGAAATTGTGGTTGTCGACGAGTCAG
TAATAAACGGCGTCAAAGTGGTTGCAGCCGGCACACACGAGTCGTGTTTATCAACTCAAAGCACAAATAC
TTTTCCTCAACCTAAAAATAAGGCAATTAGCCAAAAACAACTTTGCGTGTAAACAACGCTCAATACACGT
GTCATTTTATTATTAGCTATTGCTTCACCGCCTTAGCTTTCTCGTGACCTAGTCGTCCTCGTCTTTTCTT
CTTCTTCTTCTATAAAACAATACCCAAAGAGCTCTTCTTCTTCACAATTCAGATTTCAATTTCTCAAAAT
CTTAAAAACTTTCTCTCAATTCTCTCTACCGTGATCAAGGTAAATTTCTGTGTTCCTTATTCTCTCAAAA
TCTTCGATTTTGTTTTCGTTCGATCCCAATTTCGTATATGTTCTTTGGTTTAGATTCTGTTAATCTTAGA
TCGAAGACGATTTTCTGGGTTTGATCGTTAGATATCATCTTAATTCTCGATTAGGGTTTCATAGATATCA
TCCGATTTGTTCAAATAATTTGAGTTTTGTCGAATAATTACTCTTCGATTTGTGATTTCTATCTAGATCT
GGTGTTAGTTTCTAGTTTGTGCGATCGAATTTGTCGATTAATCTGAGTTTTTCTGATTAACAGAGGTGGA
GTACGCGCCCGGGGAGCCCAAAGGTTACCCCAGTTGGGGCACTACTATAGTGAGACCACAGAGTGCCTGA
ATTCCAGCACACTGGCGGCCGTTACTAGTGGATCCGAGCTCGGTACCAAGCTTGATGCATAGCTTGAGTA
TTCTAACGCGTCACCTAAATAGCTTGGCGTAATCATGGTCATAGCTGTTTCCTGTGTGAAATTGTTATCC
GCTCACAATTCCACACAACATACGAGCCGGAAGCATAAAGTGTAAAGCCTGGGGTGCCTAATGAGTGAGC
TAACTCACATTAATTGCGTTGCGCTCACTGCCCGCTTTCCAGTCGGGAAACCTGTCGTGCCAGCTGCATT
AATGAATCGGCCAACGCGCGGGGAGAGGCGGTTTGCGTATTGGGCGCTCTTCCGCTTCCTCGCTCACTGA
CTCGCTGCGCTCGGTCGTTCGGCTGCGGCGAGCGGTATCAGCTCACTCAAAGGCGGTAATACGGTTATCC
ACAGAATCAGGGGATAACGCAGGAAAGAACATGTGAGCAAAAGGCCAGCAAAAGGCCAGGAACCGTAAAA
AGGCCGCGTTGCTGGCGTTTTTCCATAGGCTCCGCCCCCCTGACGAGCATCACAAAAATCGACGCTCAAG
TCAGAGGTGGCGAAACCCGACAGGACTATAAAGATACCAGGCGTTTCCCCCTGGAAGCTCCCTCGTGCGC
TCTCCTGTTCCGACCCTGCCGCTTACCGGATACCTGTCCGCCTTTCTCCCTTCGGGAAGCGTGGCGCTTT
CTCATAGCTCACGCTGTAGGTATCTCAGTTCGGTGTAGGTCGTTCGCTCCAAGCTGGGCTGTGTGCACGA
ACCCCCCGTTCAGCCCGACCGCTGCGCCTTATCCGGTAACTATCGTCTTGAGTCCAACCCGGTAAGACAC
GACTTATCGCCACTGGCAGCAGCCACTGGTAACAGGATTAGCAGAGCGAGGTATGTAGGCGGTGCTACAG
AGTTCTTGAAGTGGTGGCCTAACTACGGCTACACTAGAAGAACAGTATTTGGTATCTGCGCTCTGCTGAA
GCCAGTTACCTTCGGAAAAAGAGTTGGTAGCTCTTGATCCGGCAAACAAACCACCGCTGGTAGCGGTGGT
TTTTTTGTTTGCAAGCAGCAGATTACGCGCAGAAAAAAAGGATCTCAAGAAGATCCTTTGATCTTTTCTA
CGGGGTCTGACGCTCAGTGGAACGAAAACTCACGTTAAGGGATTTTGGTCATGAGATTATCAAAAAGGAT
CTTCACCTAGATCCTTTTAAATTAAAAATGAAGTTTTAGCACGTGTCAGTCCTGCTCCTCGGCCACGAAG
TGCACGCAGTTGCCGGCCGGGTCGCGCAGGGCGAACTCCCGCCCCCACGGCTGCTCGCCGATCTCGGTCA
TGGCCGGCCCGGAGGCGTCCCGGAAGTTCGTGGACACGACCTCCGACCACTCGGCGTACAGCTCGTCCAG
GCCGCGCACCCACACCCAGGCCAGGGTGTTGTCCGGCACCACCTGGTCCTGGACCGCGCTGATGAACAGG
GTCACGTCGTCCCGGACCACACCGGCGAAGTCGTCCTCCACGAAGTCCCGGGAGAACCCGAGCCGGTCGG
TCCAGAACTCGACCGCTCCGGCGACGTCGCGCGCGGTGAGCACCGGAACGGCACTGGTCAACTTGGCCAT
GGTGGCCCTCCTCACGTGCTATTATTGAAGCATTTATCAGGGTTATTGTCTCATGAGCGGATACATATTT
GAATGTATTTAGAAAAATAAACAAATAGGGGTTCCGCGCACATTTCCCCGAAAAGTGCCACCTGATGCGG
TGTGAAATACCGCACAGATGCGTAAGGAGAAAATACCGCATCAGGAAATTGTAAGCGTTAATAATTCAGA
AGAACTCGTCAAGAAGGCGATAGAAGGCGATGCGCTGCGAATCGGGAGCGGCGATACCGTAAAGCACGAG
GAAGCGGTCAGCCCATTCGCCGCCAAGCTCTTCAGCAATATCACGGGTAGCCAACGCTATGTCCTGATAG
CGGTCCGCCACACCCAGCCGGCCACAGTCGATGAATCCAGAAAAGCGGCCATTTTCCACCATGATATTCG
GCAAGCAGGCATCGCCATGGGTCACGACGAGATCCTCGCCGTCGGGCATGCTCGCCTTGAGCCTGGCGAA
CAGTTCGGCTGGCGCGAGCCCCTGATGCTCTTCGTCCAGATCATCCTGATCGACAAGACCGGCTTCCATC
CGAGTACGTGCTCGCTCGATGCGATGTTTCGCTTGGTGGTCGAATGGGCAGGTAGCCGGATCAAGCGTAT
GCAGCCGCCGCATTGCATCAGCCATGATGGATACTTTCTCGGCAGGAGCAAGGTGAGATGACAGGAGATC
CTGCCCCGGCACTTCGCCCAATAGCAGCCAGTCCCTTCCCGCTTCAGTGACAACGTCGAGCACAGCTGCG
CAAGGAACGCCCGTCGTGGCCAGCCACGATAGCCGCGCTGCCTCGTCTTGCAGTTCATTCAGGGCACCGG
ACAGGTCGGTCTTGACAAAAAGAACCGGGCGCCCCTGCGCTGACAGCCGGAACACGGCGGCATCAGAGCA
GCCGATTGTCTGTTGTGCCCAGTCATAGCCGAATAGCCTCTCCACCCAAGCGGCCGGAGAACCTGCGTGC
AATCCATCTTGTTCAATCATGCGAAACGATCCTCATCCTGTCTCTTGATCAGAGCTTGATCCCCTGCGCC
ATCAGATCCTTGGCGGCAAGAAAGCCATCCAGTTTACTTTGCAGGGCTTCCCAACCTTACCAGAGGGCGC
CCCAGCTGGCAATTCCGGTTCGCTTGCTGTCCATAAAACCGCCCAGTCTAGCTATCGCCATGTAAGCCCA
CTGCAAGCTACCTGCTTTCTCTTTGCGCTTGCGTTTTCCCTTGTCCAGATAGCCCAGTAGCTGACATTCA
TCCGGGGTCAGCACCGTTTCTGCGGACTGGCTTTCTACGTGAAAAGGATCTAGGTGAAGATCCTTTTTGA
TAATCTCATGCCTG
Features (pLannotate 1.2.2; 17 found; start..end, strand, type, name):
      5..308     -  CDS            ccdB (fragment): CcdB, a bacterial toxin that poisons DNA gyrase; ccdB; Plasmids containing the ccdB gene cannot be propagated in standard E. coli strains.
    318..465     -  CDS            lacZα (fragment): LacZα fragment of β-galactosidase; lacZ fragment
    468..486     +  promoter       T7 promoter: promoter for bacteriophage T7 RNA polymerase
    573..602     +  protein_bind   attB (fragment): attB site for the φC31 integrase (Groth et al., 2000) phage φC31 integrase
    600..627     +  protein_bind   phage φC31 attP (fragment): attachment site of phage φC31 phage φC31 integrase
   2653..2681    -  protein_bind   attB (fragment): attB site for the φC31 integrase (Groth et al., 2000) phage φC31 integrase
   2679..2706    -  protein_bind   phage φC31 attP (fragment): attachment site of phage φC31 phage φC31 integrase
   2862..2878    -  protein_bind   lac operator: The lac repressor binds to the lac operator to inhibit transcription in E. coli. This inhibition can be relieved by adding lactose or isopropyl-β-D-thiogalactopyranoside (IPTG). lac repressor encoded by lacI
   2886..2916    -  promoter       lac promoter: promoter for the E. coli lac operon
   2931..2952    -  protein_bind   CAP binding site: CAP binding activates transcription in the presence of cAMP. E. coli catabolite activator protein
   2965..3057    -  CDS            lacI (fragment): lac repressor; lacI; The lac repressor binds to the lac operator to inhibit transcription in E. coli. This inhibition can be relieved by adding lactose or isopropyl-β-D-thiogalactopyranoside (IPTG).
   3240..3828    -  rep_origin     ori: high-copy-number ColE1/pMB1/pBR322/pUC origin of replication
   3966..4340    -  CDS            BleoR: antibiotic-binding protein; Sh ble from Streptoalloteichus hindustanus; confers resistance to bleomycin, phleomycin, and Zeocin™
   4360..4448    -  promoter       AmpR promoter (fragment): bla
   4475..4525    +  misc_feature   bom (fragment): basis of mobility region from pBR322
   4546..5340    -  CDS            NeoR/KanR: aminoglycoside phosphotransferase from Tn5; aph(3')-II (or nptII); confers resistance to neomycin, kanamycin, and G418 (Geneticin®)
   5372..5641    -  CDS            tnpA (fragment): TN5P_ECOLX - Also known as tnp. Experimental evidence at protein level: Swiss-Prot protein existence level 1. Mediates transposition of transposon Tn5 by a 'cut and paste' mechanism. First, the monomeric transposase binds the 19 bp inverted DNA repeats flanking the transposon. Then, dimerization of the DNA- bound transposase creates a synaptic DNA complex. After nicking of the first DNA strand, excision of the transposon proceeds through a series of intermediates. The transposase then mediates the insertion of the transposon at a new site by strand transfer. The activity of the wild- type tran
