>Addgene plasmid #195891 | L0-I2 pPP2AA3-mutated GG0-GG1 | addgene full sequence | sequence record 402562 | Addgene NGS Result
CACTCTGTGGTCTCAGGAGGAGGAAGAAGAAGAGAGTTACTGAGAAGCTTCCTTTATACGAGAGAGATAT
TAAACGAAGTCGTATTTGTTGGATATATGGGCCTTTATGTATTATACATAAGCCCATTTAGTTCTTATCT
TTGACAGGCCCAATTATATGGACACAGCTTGAAGATGGTTTAGCTGCTGCGAAAGACGAGCTCCGGTCTG
ATTTCTCGTTCTTCTGATTGATAGATCGCTCGGAACTTGGAAAGCAGCGTAATCGGTAAATTCTCGATCA
TTTCTTCAATTTCGAAACATTTTCCAATTGTATATTGAGAATCTCAAATCGAATTATTGTTTAGATCTTC
TCTCTTTATTAGTCTAAGAATGGTAATAGTTTCTCTCTAGATTGGGACGGCACAAAGTTTCAGTTCTCCA
TTCTAATCATTTTTTAGAGGCTAATGGGTCACCTTTGAATTATCTCAGAGGCGGAATTGAGTTTAAAGTT
TGTAACTTTATCGTCTTTTGTATTGATGGTGTCTATGGCAAAGGTGATTAACTGCAAAGGTATGCATTGT
GTTTTATTCTGACTTTGTGTACATTTGTGTTTGATTGAAGGTAGGGAGTGGCAAAGGTGATTAACTGCAA
AGGATTTGAGTTTTGGTGAGGAATGTGAGACCATCAACGTAGTCAGAATAAAACACAATGCATACCTTTG
CAGTTAATCACCTTTGCCATAGACACCATCAATACAAAAGACGATAAAGTTACAAACTTTAAACTCAATT
CCGCCTCTGAGATAATTCAAAGGTGACCCATTAGCCTCTAAAAAATGATTAGAATGGAGAACTGAAACTT
TGTGCCGTCCCAATCTAGAGAGAAACTATTACCATTCTTAGACTAATAAAGAGAGAAGATCTAAACAATA
ATTCGATTTGAGATTCTCAATATACAATTGGAAAATGTTTCGAAATTGAAGAAATGATCGAGAATTTACC
GATTACGCTGCTTTCCAAGTTCCGAGCGATCTATCAATCAGAAGAACGAGAAATCAGACCGGAGCTCGTC
TTTCGCAGCAGCTAAACCATCTTCAAGCTGTGTCCATATAATTGGGCCTGTCAAAGATAAGAACTAAATG
GGCTTATGTATAATACATAAAGGCCCATATATCCAACAAATACGACTTCGTTTAATATCTCTCTCGTATA
AAGGAAGCTTCTCAGTAACTCTCTTCTTCTTCCTCCTCCTGAGACCACAGAGTGCCTGAATTCCAGCACA
CTGGCGGCCGTTACTAGTGGATCCGAGCTCGGTACCAAGCTTGATGCATAGCTTGAGTATTCTAACGCGT
CACCTAAATAGCTTGGCGTAATCATGGTCATAGCTGTTTCCTGTGTGAAATTGTTATCCGCTCACAATTC
CACACAACATACGAGCCGGAAGCATAAAGTGTAAAGCCTGGGGTGCCTAATGAGTGAGCTAACTCACATT
AATTGCGTTGCGCTCACTGCCCGCTTTCCAGTCGGGAAACCTGTCGTGCCAGCTGCATTAATGAATCGGC
CAACGCGCGGGGAGAGGCGGTTTGCGTATTGGGCGCTCTTCCGCTTCCTCGCTCACTGACTCGCTGCGCT
CGGTCGTTCGGCTGCGGCGAGCGGTATCAGCTCACTCAAAGGCGGTAATACGGTTATCCACAGAATCAGG
GGATAACGCAGGAAAGAACATGTGAGCAAAAGGCCAGCAAAAGGCCAGGAACCGTAAAAAGGCCGCGTTG
CTGGCGTTTTTCCATAGGCTCCGCCCCCCTGACGAGCATCACAAAAATCGACGCTCAAGTCAGAGGTGGC
GAAACCCGACAGGACTATAAAGATACCAGGCGTTTCCCCCTGGAAGCTCCCTCGTGCGCTCTCCTGTTCC
GACCCTGCCGCTTACCGGATACCTGTCCGCCTTTCTCCCTTCGGGAAGCGTGGCGCTTTCTCATAGCTCA
CGCTGTAGGTATCTCAGTTCGGTGTAGGTCGTTCGCTCCAAGCTGGGCTGTGTGCACGAACCCCCCGTTC
AGCCCGACCGCTGCGCCTTATCCGGTAACTATCGTCTTGAGTCCAACCCGGTAAGACACGACTTATCGCC
ACTGGCAGCAGCCACTGGTAACAGGATTAGCAGAGCGAGGTATGTAGGCGGTGCTACAGAGTTCTTGAAG
TGGTGGCCTAACTACGGCTACACTAGAAGAACAGTATTTGGTATCTGCGCTCTGCTGAAGCCAGTTACCT
TCGGAAAAAGAGTTGGTAGCTCTTGATCCGGCAAACAAACCACCGCTGGTAGCGGTGGTTTTTTTGTTTG
CAAGCAGCAGATTACGCGCAGAAAAAAAGGATCTCAAGAAGATCCTTTGATCTTTTCTACGGGGTCTGAC
GCTCAGTGGAACGAAAACTCACGTTAAGGGATTTTGGTCATGAGATTATCAAAAAGGATCTTCACCTAGA
TCCTTTTAAATTAAAAATGAAGTTTTAGCACGTGTCAGTCCTGCTCCTCGGCCACGAAGTGCACGCAGTT
GCCGGCCGGGTCGCGCAGGGCGAACTCCCGCCCCCACGGCTGCTCGCCGATCTCGGTCATGGCCGGCCCG
GAGGCGTCCCGGAAGTTCGTGGACACGACCTCCGACCACTCGGCGTACAGCTCGTCCAGGCCGCGCACCC
ACACCCAGGCCAGGGTGTTGTCCGGCACCACCTGGTCCTGGACCGCGCTGATGAACAGGGTCACGTCGTC
CCGGACCACACCGGCGAAGTCGTCCTCCACGAAGTCCCGGGAGAACCCGAGCCGGTCGGTCCAGAACTCG
ACCGCTCCGGCGACGTCGCGCGCGGTGAGCACCGGAACGGCACTGGTCAACTTGGCCATGGTGGCCCTCC
TCACGTGCTATTATTGAAGCATTTATCAGGGTTATTGTCTCATGAGCGGATACATATTTGAATGTATTTA
GAAAAATAAACAAATAGGGGTTCCGCGCACATTTCCCCGAAAAGTGCCACCTGATGCGGTGTGAAATACC
GCACAGATGCGTAAGGAGAAAATACCGCATCAGGAAATTGTAAGCGTTAATAATTCAGAAGAACTCGTCA
AGAAGGCGATAGAAGGCGATGCGCTGCGAATCGGGAGCGGCGATACCGTAAAGCACGAGGAAGCGGTCAG
CCCATTCGCCGCCAAGCTCTTCAGCAATATCACGGGTAGCCAACGCTATGTCCTGATAGCGGTCCGCCAC
ACCCAGCCGGCCACAGTCGATGAATCCAGAAAAGCGGCCATTTTCCACCATGATATTCGGCAAGCAGGCA
TCGCCATGGGTCACGACGAGATCCTCGCCGTCGGGCATGCTCGCCTTGAGCCTGGCGAACAGTTCGGCTG
GCGCGAGCCCCTGATGCTCTTCGTCCAGATCATCCTGATCGACAAGACCGGCTTCCATCCGAGTACGTGC
TCGCTCGATGCGATGTTTCGCTTGGTGGTCGAATGGGCAGGTAGCCGGATCAAGCGTATGCAGCCGCCGC
ATTGCATCAGCCATGATGGATACTTTCTCGGCAGGAGCAAGGTGAGATGACAGGAGATCCTGCCCCGGCA
CTTCGCCCAATAGCAGCCAGTCCCTTCCCGCTTCAGTGACAACGTCGAGCACAGCTGCGCAAGGAACGCC
CGTCGTGGCCAGCCACGATAGCCGCGCTGCCTCGTCTTGCAGTTCATTCAGGGCACCGGACAGGTCGGTC
TTGACAAAAAGAACCGGGCGCCCCTGCGCTGACAGCCGGAACACGGCGGCATCAGAGCAGCCGATTGTCT
GTTGTGCCCAGTCATAGCCGAATAGCCTCTCCACCCAAGCGGCCGGAGAACCTGCGTGCAATCCATCTTG
TTCAATCATGCGAAACGATCCTCATCCTGTCTCTTGATCAGAGCTTGATCCCCTGCGCCATCAGATCCTT
GGCGGCAAGAAAGCCATCCAGTTTACTTTGCAGGGCTTCCCAACCTTACCAGAGGGCGCCCCAGCTGGCA
ATTCCGGTTCGCTTGCTGTCCATAAAACCGCCCAGTCTAGCTATCGCCATGTAAGCCCACTGCAAGCTAC
CTGCTTTCTCTTTGCGCTTGCGTTTTCCCTTGTCCAGATAGCCCAGTAGCTGACATTCATCCGGGGTCAG
CACCGTTTCTGCGGACTGGCTTTCTACGTGAAAAGGATCTAGGTGAAGATCCTTTTTGATAATCTCATGC
CTGACATTTATATTCCCCAGAACATCAGGTTAATGGCGTTTTTGATGTCATTTTCGCGGTGGCTGAGATC
AGCCACTTCTTCCCCGATAACGGAGACCGGCACACTGGCCATATCGGTGGTCATCATGCGCCAGCTTTCA
TCCCCGATATGCACCACCGGGTAAAGTTCACGGGAGACTTTATCTGACAGCAGACGTGCACTGGCCAGGG
GGATCACCATCCGTCGCCCCGGCGTGTCAATAATATCACTCTGTACATCCACAAACAGACGATAACGGCT
CTCTCTTTTATAGGTGTAAACCTTAAACTGCCGTACGTATAGGCTGCGCAACTGTTGGGAAGGGCGATCG
GTGCGGGCCTCTTCGCTATTACGCCAGCTGGCGAAAGGGGGATGTGCTGCAAGGCGATTAAGTTGGGTAA
CGCCAGGGTTTTCCCAGTCACGACGTTGTAAAACGACGGCCAGTGAATTGTAATACGACTCACTATAGGG
CGAATTGGGCCCTCTAGATGCATGCTCGAGCGGCCGCCAGTGTGATGGATATCTGCAGAATTCAGG
Features (pLannotate 1.2.2; 13 found; start..end, strand, type, name):
   1381..1397    -  protein_bind   lac operator: The lac repressor binds to the lac operator to inhibit transcription in E. coli. This inhibition can be relieved by adding lactose or isopropyl-β-D-thiogalactopyranoside (IPTG). lac repressor encoded by lacI
   1405..1435    -  promoter       lac promoter: promoter for the E. coli lac operon
   1450..1471    -  protein_bind   CAP binding site: CAP binding activates transcription in the presence of cAMP. E. coli catabolite activator protein
   1484..1576    -  CDS            lacI (fragment): lac repressor; lacI; The lac repressor binds to the lac operator to inhibit transcription in E. coli. This inhibition can be relieved by adding lactose or isopropyl-β-D-thiogalactopyranoside (IPTG).
   1759..2347    -  rep_origin     ori: high-copy-number ColE1/pMB1/pBR322/pUC origin of replication
   2485..2859    -  CDS            BleoR: antibiotic-binding protein; Sh ble from Streptoalloteichus hindustanus; confers resistance to bleomycin, phleomycin, and Zeocin™
   2879..2967    -  promoter       AmpR promoter (fragment): bla
   2994..3044    +  misc_feature   bom (fragment): basis of mobility region from pBR322
   3065..3859    -  CDS            NeoR/KanR: aminoglycoside phosphotransferase from Tn5; aph(3')-II (or nptII); confers resistance to neomycin, kanamycin, and G418 (Geneticin®)
   3891..4160    -  CDS            tnpA (fragment): TN5P_ECOLX - Also known as tnp. Experimental evidence at protein level: Swiss-Prot protein existence level 1. Mediates transposition of transposon Tn5 by a 'cut and paste' mechanism. First, the monomeric transposase binds the 19 bp inverted DNA repeats flanking the transposon. Then, dimerization of the DNA- bound transposase creates a synaptic DNA complex. After nicking of the first DNA strand, excision of the transposon proceeds through a series of intermediates. The transposase then mediates the insertion of the transposon at a new site by strand transfer. The activity of the wild- type tran
   4208..4511    -  CDS            ccdB (fragment): CcdB, a bacterial toxin that poisons DNA gyrase; ccdB; Plasmids containing the ccdB gene cannot be propagated in standard E. coli strains.
   4521..4668    -  CDS            lacZα (fragment): LacZα fragment of β-galactosidase; lacZ fragment
   4671..4689    +  promoter       T7 promoter: promoter for bacteriophage T7 RNA polymerase
