[The description below was written by a language model from this plasmid's Addgene catalogue record and pLannotate feature annotations shown in this document.]
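Description:
L0-I2 pPP2AA3-mutated GG0-GG1 is a Level 0 Golden Gate part plasmid built in the pCR-BluntII-TOPO cloning backbone. It is intended for propagation in E. coli rather than direct expression in a target organism. It carries a high-copy ColE1/pUC-type origin and is selected with kanamycin through the Tn5-derived NeoR/KanR gene. A BleoR (Zeocin resistance) gene is also present. The other annotated features are typical of this TOPO backbone: a lac promoter, operator and CAP site, a lacZα fragment fused to a ccdB fragment, and a T7 promoter. The cloning site lies within this lacZα-ccdB region, so an insert disrupts the toxin fusion.

The catalogued payload is a roughly 670 bp synthetic insert, a mutated version of the pPP2AA3 promoter flanked by GG0 and GG1 Golden Gate linkers. These linkers let the promoter be released and assembled in a defined position into higher-level constructs. The record does not say what the mutations are. The associated work describes an integrase toolbox for recording gene expression during plant development, so this part presumably supplies a promoter module for those assemblies.

The two sequencing records do not agree with each other or with the catalogue. Backbone plus insert should total about 4.2 kb, but the records are 4,756 and 5,684 nt. The promoter itself is not annotated in either table and would fall within an unannotated stretch. The longer record also shows two hybrid φC31 attB/attP fragment sites in opposite orientations flanking about 2 kb of unannotated sequence. That arrangement resembles an integrase target cassette and is not mentioned in the catalogue entry, so this record may represent a different or mixed construct.
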