Addgene plasmid #195891: L0-I2 pPP2AA3-mutated GG0-GG1
Purpose: Level 0 pPP2AA3 promoter with GG0 and GG1 golden gate linkers
Depositing lab: Jennifer Nemhauser. Depositing organization: University of Washington. Publication: An integrase toolbox to record gene-expression during plant development. Guiziou S, Maranas CJ, Chu JC, Nemhauser JL. Nat Commun. 2023 Apr 3;14(1):1844. doi: 10.1038/s41467-023-37607-5. PubMed 37012288.
Backbone
  Vector backbone: pCR-BluntII-TOPO
  Backbone manufacturer: Thermo Fisher Scientific
  Backbone size w/o insert (bp): 3512
  Vector type: Synthetic Biology
Growth in bacteria
  Bacterial resistance: Kanamycin, 50 μg/mL
  Growth temperature: 37°C
  Growth strain: DH5alpha
  Copy number: High Copy
Gene/Insert
  Gene/Insert name: pPP2AA3
  Species: Synthetic
  Insert size (bp): 670
  Cloning method: TOPO Cloning
Terms and licenses: Academic/Nonprofit Terms; Industry Terms: Not Available to Industry
How to cite: L0-I2 pPP2AA3-mutated GG0-GG1 was a gift from Jennifer Nemhauser (Addgene plasmid # 195891 ; http://n2t.net/addgene:195891 ; RRID:Addgene_195891)
